>Addgene plasmid #205077 | T7RNAP Cyslight | addgene full sequence | sequence record 409401 | Addgene NGS Result
GTTTGCAAGCAGCAGATTACGCGCAGAAAAAAAGGATCTCAAGAAGATCCTTTGATCTTTTCTACGGGGT
CTGACGCTCAGTGGAACGAAAACTCACGTTAAGGGATTTTGGTCATGAGATTATCAAAAAGGATCTTCAC
CTAGATCCTTTTAAATTAAAAATGAAGTTTTAAATCAATCTAAAGTATATATGAGTAAACTTGGTCTGAC
AGTTACCAATGCTTAATCAGTGAGGCACCTATCTCAGCGATCTGTCTATTTCGTTCATCCATAGTTGCCT
GACTCCCCGTCGTGTAGATAACTACGATACGGGAGGGCTTACCATCTGGCCCCAGTGCTGCAATGATACC
GCGAGACCCACGCTCACCGGCTCCAGATTTATCAGCAATAAACCAGCCAGCCGGAAGGGCCGAGCGCAGA
AGTGGTCCTGCAACTTTATCCGCCTCCATCCAGTCTATTAATTGTTGCCGGGAAGCTAGAGTAAGTAGTT
CGCCAGTTAATAGTTTGCGCAACGTTGTTGCCATTGCTGCAGGCATCGTGGTGTCACGCTCGTCGTTTGG
TATGGCTTCATTCAGCTCCGGTTCCCAACGATCAAGGCGAGTTACATGATCCCCCATGTTGTGCAAAAAA
GCGGTTAGCTCCTTCGGTCCTCCGATCGTTGTCAGAAGTAAGTTGGCCGCAGTGTTATCACTCATGGTTA
TGGCAGCACTGCATAATTCTCTTACTGTCATGCCATCCGTAAGATGCTTTTCTGTGACTGGTGAGTACTC
AACCAAGTCATTCTGAGAATAGTGTATGCGGCGACCGAGTTGCTCTTGCCCGGCGTCAACACGGGATAAT
ACCGCGCCACATAGCAGAACTTTAAAAGTGCTCATCATTGGAAAACGTTCTTCGGGGCGAAAACTCTCAA
GGATCTTACCGCTGTTGAGATCCAGTTCGATGTAACCCACTCGTGCACCCAACTGATCTTCAGCATCTTT
TACTTTCACCAGCGTTTCTGGGTGAGCAAAAACAGGAAGGCAAAATGCCGCAAAAAAGGGAATAAGGGCG
ACACGGAAATGTTGAATACTCATACTCTTCCTTTTTCAATATTATTGAAGCATTTATCAGGGTTATTGTC
TCATGAGCGGATACATATTTGAATGTATTTAGAAAAATAAACAAATAGGGGTTCCGCGCACATTTCCCCG
AAAAGTGCCACCTGACGTCTAAGAAACCATTATTATCATGACATTAACCTATAAAAATAGGCGTATCACG
AGGCCCTTTCGTCTTCAAGAATTCTCATGTTTGACAGCTTATCATCGATAAGCTTTAATGCGGTAGTTTA
TCACAGTTAAATTGCTAACGCAGTCAGGCACCGTGTATGAAATCTAACAATGCGCTCATCGTCATCCTCG
GCACCGTCACCCTGGATGCTGTAGGCATAGGCTTGGTTATGCCGGTACTGCCGGGCCTCTTGCGGGATAT
CGTCCATTCCGACAGCATCGCCAGTCACTATGGCGTGCTGCTAGCGCTATATGCGTTGATGCAATTTCTA
TGCGCACCCGTTCTCGGAGCACTGTCCGACCGCTTTGGCCGCCGCCCAGTCCTGCTCGCTTCGCTACTTG
GAGCCACTATCGACTACGCGATCATGGCGACCACACCCGTCCTGTGGATCCGGAGTCGTATTGATTTGGC
GTTACGCGAACGCGAAGTCCGACTCTAAGATGTCACGGAGGTTCAAGTTACCTTTAGCCGGAAGTGCTGG
CATTTTGTCCAATTGAGACTCGTGCAACTGGTCAGCGAACTGGTCGTAGAAATCAGCCAGTACATCGCTA
GACTCATATGTGTCAACCATAGTTTCGCGCACTGCTTTGAACAGGTTCGCAGCGTCAGCCGGAATGGTAC
CGAAGGAGTCGTGAATCAGTGCAAAAGATTCGATTCCGTACTTCTCGTGTGCCCACACTACAGTCTTACG
AAGGTGGCTACCGTCTTGGCTGTGTACAAAGTTAGGAGCGATACCAGACTCCTGTTTGTGTGCATCAATC
TCGCTATCTTTGTTGGTGTTAATGGTAGGCTGTAAGCGGAACTGACCGAGGAACATCAGGTTCAAGCGCG
TCTGAATAGGCTTCTTGTATTCCTGCCACACAGGGAAACCATCAGGAGTTACCCAATGCACAGCGCTACG
CTTGCGAAGAATCTCTCCAGTCTTCTTATCTTTGACCTCAGCAGCCAGCAGCTTAGCAGCAGACTTAAGC
CAGTTCATTGCTTCAACCGCAGCTACCACCGTCACGCTCACAGATTCCCAAATCAGCTTAGCCATGTATC
CAGCAGCCTGATTCGGCTGAGTGAACATCAGACCCTTGCCGGAATCAATAGCTGGCTGAATGGTATCTTC
CAGCACTTGTTGACGGAAGCCGAACTCTTTGGACCCGTAAGCCAGCGTCATGACTGAACGCTTAGTCACA
CTGCGAGTAACACCGTAAGCCAGCCATTGACCAGCCAGTGCCTTAGTGCCCAGCTTGACTTTCTCAGAGA
TTTCACCAGTGTTCTCATCGGTCACGGTAACTACTTCGTTATCGGTCCCATTGATTGCGTCTGCTTGTAG
AATCTCGTTGACTTTCTTAGCAACAATCCCGTAGATGTCCTGAACGGTTTCACTAGGAAGCAAGTTAACC
GCGCGACCACCTACCTCATCTCGGAGCATCGCGGAGAAGTGCTGGATGCCAGAGCAAGACCCGTCAAACG
CCAGCGGAAGGGAGCTGTTATAGCTCAGGCCGTGGTGCTGTACCCCAGCGTACTCAAAGCTGAACGCAAG
GAAGCTGAACGGAGAATCTTGCTCAGCCCACCAAGTGTTCTCCAGTGGAGACTTAGCGCAAGCCATGATG
TTCTCGTGGTTTTCCTCAATGAACTTGATGCGCTCAGGGAACGGAACCTTATCGACACCCGCACAGTTTG
CACCGTGGATTTTCAGCCAGTAGTAACCTTCCTTACCGATTGGTTTACCTTTCGCCAGCGTAAGCAGTCC
TTTGGTCATATCGTTACCTTGCGGGTTGAACATTGACACAGCGTAAACACGACCGCGCCAGTCCATGTTG
TAAGGGAACCAGATGGCCTTATGGTTAGCAAACTTATTGGCTTGCTCAAGCATGAACTCAAGGCTGATAC
GGCGAGACTTGCGAGCCTTGTCCTTGCGGTACACAGCAGCGGCAGCACGTTTCCACGCGGTGAGAGCCTC
AGGATTCATGTCGATGTCTTCCGGTTTCATCGGGAGTTCTTCACGCTCAATCGCAGGGATGTCCTCGACC
GGGCTATGCTTCCACTTGGTGATTACGTTGGCGACCGCTAGGACTTTCTTGTTGATTTTCCATGCGGTGT
TTTGCGCAATGTTAATCGCTTTGTACACCTCAGGCATGTAAACGTCTTCGTAGCGCATCAGTGCTTTCTT
ACTGTGAGTACGCACCAGCGCCAGAGGACGACGACCGTTAGCCCAATAGCCACCACCAGTAATGCCAGTC
CACGGCTTAGGAGGAACTACGCAAGGTTGGAACATCGGAGAGATGCCAGCCAGCGCACCTGCACGGGTTG
CGATAGCCTCAGCGTATTCAGGTGCGAGTTCGATAGTCTCAGAGTCTTGACCTACTACGCCAGCATTTTG
GCGGTGTAAGCTAACCATTCCGGTTGACTCAATGAGCATCTCGATGCAGCGTACTCCTACATGAATAGAG
TCTTCCTTATGCCACGAAGACCACGCCTCGCCACCGAGTAGACCCTTAGAGAGCATGTCAGCCTCGACAA
CTTGCATAAATGCTTTCTTGTAGACGTGCCCTACGCGCTTGTTGAGTTGTTCCTCAACGTTTTTCTTGAA
GTGCTTAGCTTCAAGGTCACGGATACGACCGAAGCGAGCCTCGTCCTCAATGGCCCGACCGATTGCGCTT
GCTACAGCCTGAACGGTTGTATTGTCAGCACTGGTTAGGCTAGCCAGAGTGGTCTTAATGGTGATGTACG
CTACGGCTTCCGGCTTGATTTCTTGCAGGAACTGGAAGGCTGTCGGGCGCTTGCCGCGCTTAGCTTTCAC
TTCCTCAAACCAGTCGTTGATGCGTGCAATCATCTTAGGGAGTAGGGTAGTGATGAGAGGCTTGGCGGCA
GCGTTATCCGCAACCTCACCAGCTTTAAGTTGACGCTCAAACATCTTGCGGAAGCGTGCTTCACCCATCT
CGTAAGACTCATGCTCAAGGGCCAACTGTTCGCGAGCTAAACGCTCACCGTAATGGTCAGCCAGAGTGTT
GAACGGGATAGCAGCCAGTTCGATGTCAGAGAAGTCGTTCTTAGCGATGTTAATCGTGTTCATCTCGAGC
ATATGGCTGCCGCGCGGCACCAGGCCGCTGCTGTGATGATGATGATGATGGCTGCTGCCCATGGTATATC
TCCTTCTTAAAGTTAAACAAAATTATTTCTAGAGTCGACCTGCAGGCATGCAAGCTTGGCGTAATCATGG
TCATAGCTGTTTCCTGTGTGAAATTGTTATCCGCTCACAATTCCACACAACATACGAGCCGGAAGCATAA
AGTGTAAAGCCTGGGGTGCCTAATGAGTGAGCTAACTCACATTAATTGCGTTGCGCTCACTGCCCGCTTT
CCAGTCGGGAAACCTGTCGTGCCAGCTGCCTCGCGCGTTTCGGTGATGACGGTGAAAACCTCTGACACAT
GCAGCTCCCGGAGACGGTCACAGCTTGTCTGTAAGCGGATGCCGGGAGCAGACAAGCCCGTCAGGGCGCG
TCAGCGGGTGTTGGCGGGTGTCGGGGCGCAGCCATGACCCAGTCACGTAGCGATAGCGGAGTGTATACTG
GCTTAACTATGCGGCATCAGAGCAGATTGTACTGAGAGTGCACCATATGCGGTGTGAAATACCGCACAGA
TGCGTAAGGAGAAAATACCGCATCAGGCGCTCTTCCGCTTCCTCGCTCACTGACTCGCTGCGCTCGGTCG
TTCGGCTGCGGCGAGCGGTATCAGCTCACTCAAAGGCGGTAATACGGTTATCCACAGAATCAGGGGATAA
CGCAGGAAAGAACATGTGAGCAAAAGGCCAGCAAAAGGCCAGGAACCGTAAAAAGGCCGCGTTGCTGGCG
TTTTTCCATAGGCTCCGCCCCCCTGACGAGCATCACAAAAATCGACGCTCAAGTCAGAGGTGGCGAAACC
CGACAGGACTATAAAGATACCAGGCGTTTCCCCCTGGAAGCTCCCTCGTGCGCTCTCCTGTTCCGACCCT
GCCGCTTACCGGATACCTGTCCGCCTTTCTCCCTTCGGGAAGCGTGGCGCTTTCTCATAGCTCACGCTGT
AGGTATCTCAGTTCGGTGTAGGTCGTTCGCTCCAAGCTGGGCTGTGTGCACGAACCCCCCGTTCAGCCCG
ACCGCTGCGCCTTATCCGGTAACTATCGTCTTGAGTCCAACCCGGTAAGACACGACTTATCGCCACTGGC
AGCAGCCACTGGTAACAGGATTAGCAGAGCGAGGTATGTAGGCGGTGCTACAGAGTTCTTGAAGTGGTGG
CCTAACTACGGCTACACTAGAAGGACAGTATTTGGTATCTGCGCTCTGCTGAAGCCAGTTACCTTCGGAA
AAAGAGTTGGTAGCTCTTGATCCGGCAAACAAACCACCGCTGGTAGCGGTGGTTTTTTT
Features (pLannotate 1.2.2; 16 found; start..end, strand, type, name):
    213..1073    -  CDS            AmpR: β-lactamase; bla; confers resistance to ampicillin, carbenicillin, and related antibiotics
   1074..1178    -  promoter       AmpR promoter: bla
   1291..1319    +  promoter       tet promoter: E. coli promoter for tetracycline efflux protein gene
   1367..1661    +  CDS            TcR (fragment): tetracycline efflux protein; tet; confers resistance to tetracycline
   1685..4333    -  CDS            RPOL_BPT7: Experimental evidence at protein level: Swiss-Prot protein existence level 1. Highly processive DNA-dependent RNA polymerase that catalyzes the transcription of class II and class III viral genes. Recognizes a specific promoter sequence and enters first into an 'abortive phase' where very short transcripts are synthesized and released before proceeding to the processive transcription of long RNA chains. Unwinds the double-stranded DNA to expose the coding strand for templating. Participates in the initiation of viral DNA replication presumably by making primers accessible to the DNA polymerase
   4346..4363    -  CDS            thrombin site: thrombin recognition and cleavage site
   4374..4390    -  CDS            capTEV™ (fragment): composite tag for in vivo biotinylation, TEV protease cleavage, and 6xHis tagging
   4409..4431    -  RBS            RBS: efficient ribosome binding site from bacteriophage T7 gene 10 (Olins and Rangwala, 1989)
   4438..4467    +  misc_feature   MCS (fragment): pUC18/19 multiple cloning site
   4504..4520    -  protein_bind   lac operator: The lac repressor binds to the lac operator to inhibit transcription in E. coli. This inhibition can be relieved by adding lactose or isopropyl-β-D-thiogalactopyranoside (IPTG). lac repressor encoded by lacI
   4528..4558    -  promoter       lac promoter: promoter for the E. coli lac operon
   4573..4594    -  protein_bind   CAP binding site: CAP binding activates transcription in the presence of cAMP. E. coli catabolite activator protein
   4607..4649    -  CDS            lacI (fragment): lac repressor; lacI; The lac repressor binds to the lac operator to inhibit transcription in E. coli. This inhibition can be relieved by adding lactose or isopropyl-β-D-thiogalactopyranoside (IPTG).
   4643..4685    +  CDS            rop (fragment): Rop protein, which maintains plasmids at low copy number; rop
   4787..4927    +  misc_feature   bom: basis of mobility region from pBR322
   5113..42      -  rep_origin     ori (across the origin): high-copy-number ColE1/pMB1/pBR322/pUC origin of replication
