[The description below was written by a language model from this plasmid's Addgene catalogue record and pLannotate feature annotations shown in this document.]
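Description:
T7RNAP Cyslight is a pBR322-derived bacterial expression plasmid of about 5.7 kb for producing a cysteine-depleted variant of bacteriophage T7 RNA polymerase in E. coli. It replicates from the ColE1/pMB1-type origin and retains the pBR322 bom mobilisation region. Only a short fragment of rop is annotated, although the catalogue lists the plasmid as low copy. Selection is by ampicillin through the β-lactamase gene and its native promoter. The tetracycline resistance gene survives only as a truncated fragment downstream of the tet promoter, apparently interrupted by the expression cassette, so it should not be functional as a marker.

The payload is the T7 gene 1 open reading frame encoding the single-subunit DNA-dependent RNA polymerase, carrying six cysteine-to-serine substitutions (C125S, C347S, C510S, C515S, C530S and C723S). Transcription is driven by the E. coli lac promoter with its CAP binding site and lac operator, so expression is expected to be repressible by lac repressor and inducible with IPTG. Only a small lacI fragment is present, so repressor would have to come from the host. Translation initiates from the efficient phage T7 gene 10 ribosome binding site. Upstream of the polymerase coding sequence lie a thrombin cleavage site and a short match to a His-tag-containing composite tag, suggesting a removable N-terminal histidine purification tag, though the record does not state this explicitly.

The stated purpose is T7 RNA polymerase protein expression. Removing most native cysteines is a common strategy for enabling site-specific thiol labelling. This would fit the associated study of transcription initiation and polymerase conformational changes, but the record does not describe the labelling scheme.
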