Addgene plasmid #205077: T7RNAP Cyslight
Purpose: T7RNAP protein expression
Depositing lab: Smita Patel. Depositing organization: Rutgers, The State University of New Jersey. Publication: Correlating Transcription Initiation and Conformational Changes by a Single-Subunit RNA Polymerase with Near Base-Pair Resolution. Koh HR, Roy R, Sorokina M, Tang GQ, Nandakumar D, Patel SS, Ha T. Mol Cell. 2018 May 17;70(4):695-706.e5. doi: 10.1016/j.molcel.2018.04.018. PubMed 29775583.
Backbone
  Vector backbone: pBR322
  Vector type: Bacterial Expression
Growth in bacteria
  Bacterial resistance: Ampicillin, 100 μg/mL
  Growth temperature: 37°C
  Growth strain: DH5alpha
  Copy number: Low Copy
Gene/Insert
  Gene/Insert name: T7RNAP Cyslight
  Species: Bacteriophage T7
  Mutation: C125S, C347S, C510S, C515S, C530S, C723S
  Entrez Gene: T7p07 (a.k.a. T7p07)
  Cloning method: Unknown
Terms and licenses: Academic/Nonprofit Terms; Industry Terms: Not Available to Industry
How to cite: T7RNAP Cyslight was a gift from Smita Patel (Addgene plasmid # 205077 ; http://n2t.net/addgene:205077 ; RRID:Addgene_205077)
